Addgene plasmid #206812: pJethlpAmKate2Km
Purpose: Template for hlpA-mkate2 amplification associated with kanamycin resistance gene
Depositing lab: Virginie Libante. Depositing organization: Universite de Lorraine. Publication: A modular genetic toolbox for precise gene regulation and multi-color imaging in streptococci. Mignolet J, Schmid A, Staub J, van der Meer JR, Veening JW, Libante V. Microlife. 2026 Feb 26;7:uqag006. doi: 10.1093/femsml/uqag006. eCollection 2026. PubMed 41834799.
Backbone
  Vector backbone: ClonepJetPCR
  Backbone manufacturer: Thermo Scientific
  Backbone size w/o insert (bp): 2978
  Vector type: Synthetic Biology
  Selectable markers: Kanamycin
Growth in bacteria
  Bacterial resistance: Ampicillin, 100 μg/mL
  Growth temperature: 37°C
  Growth strain: DH5alpha
  Copy number: High Copy
Gene/Insert
  Gene/Insert name: hlpA
  Species: Streptococcus pneumoniae
  Insert size (bp): 2559
  Tag / fusion protein: mKate2 (C terminal on insert)
  Cloning method: Ligation Independent Cloning
  Sequencing primers: 5′ T7 promoter; 3′ M13-R(-46)
Resource information
  A portion of this plasmid was derived from a plasmid made by: Jan-Willem Veening Département de microbiologie fondamentale (DMF), Université de Lausanne
Terms and licenses: Academic/Nonprofit Terms; Industry Terms: Not Available to Industry
Depositor comments: APH(3')-IIIa gene under its own promoter is placed downstream of hlpA-mkate2 gene ; Please visit https://doi.org/10.1101/2025.05.10.653270 for bioRxiv preprint.
How to cite: pJethlpAmKate2Km was a gift from Virginie Libante (Addgene plasmid # 206812 ; http://n2t.net/addgene:206812 ; RRID:Addgene_206812)
