[The description below was written by a language model from this plasmid's Addgene catalogue record and pLannotate feature annotations shown in this document.]
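Description:
pJethlpAmKate2Km is a high-copy E. coli cloning plasmid built on the Thermo Scientific CloneJET (pJET) PCR cloning backbone and catalogued as a synthetic biology vector. It is propagated through a ColE1/pUC-type origin and selected with ampicillin via the bla gene and its native promoter. The backbone's positive-selection system is visible in the annotation as a fragment of the eco47IR lethal restriction endonuclease gene driven by a lac UV5 promoter. This gene is interrupted by the insert, which is how pJET vectors select for recombinant clones. A T7 promoter lies just upstream of the cloning site and serves as a sequencing primer site.

The roughly 2.6 kb insert carries hlpA from Streptococcus pneumoniae, which encodes the histone-like DNA-binding protein HU. The annotation software matched it to the homologous S. mutans hup entry. It is fused at its C terminus to the monomeric red fluorescent protein mKate2. Downstream sits the aminoglycoside phosphotransferase gene APH(3')-IIIa (aphA-3), which the depositor notes is expressed from its own promoter and which confers kanamycin resistance. Short fragments annotated as satA and cat flank the kanamycin cassette and are probably remnants of earlier cassette constructions, although the record does not explain them.

The plasmid is not meant to be an expression vector. It serves as a PCR template for amplifying the hlpA-mKate2 fusion linked to the kanamycin marker, as part of a modular toolbox for gene regulation and multi-colour imaging in streptococci. Because HlpA binds DNA, such a fusion typically acts as a red nucleoid label, and the linked marker allows selection of transformants carrying the amplified cassette. The record does not state the integration strategy or target locus.
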