Features (pLannotate 1.2.2; 13 found; start..end, strand, type, name):
    305..323     +  promoter       T7 promoter: promoter for bacteriophage T7 RNA polymerase
    373..645     +  CDS            hup: DBH_STRMU - Also known as hlpA. Experimental evidence at protein level: Swiss-Prot protein existence level 1. Histone-like DNA-binding protein which is capable of wrapping DNA to stabilize it, and thus to prevent its denaturation under extreme environmental conditions. Seems also to act as a fortuitous virulence factor in delayed sequelae by binding to heparan sulfate-proteoglycans in the extracellular matrix of target organs and acting as a nidus for in situ immune complex formation. From Streptococcus mutans serotype c (strain ATCC 700610 / UA159).
    682..1371    +  CDS            mKate2: mKate2 is a basic (constitutively fluorescent) red fluorescent protein published in 2009, derived from Entacmaea quadricolor. It is reported to be a rapidly-maturing monomer with moderate acid sensitivity.
   1381..1482    +  CDS            satA (fragment): STA_BACSU - Also known as yyaR. Experimental evidence at protein level: Swiss-Prot protein existence level 1. Involved in resistance to streptothricin, a broad-spectrum antibiotic produced by streptomycetes. Detoxifies streptothricin via acetylation of the beta amino group of the first beta-lysyl moiety of streptothricin. From Bacillus subtilis (strain 168).
   1578..2372    +  CDS            KanR: aminoglycoside phosphotransferase; aphA-3; confers resistance to kanamycin
   2551..2634    +  CDS            cat (fragment): CAT1_STAAU - Experimental evidence at transcript level: Swiss-Prot protein existence level 2. This enzyme is an effector of chloramphenicol resistance in bacteria. From Staphylococcus aureus.
   2632..3012    -  CDS            eco47IR (fragment): T2E7_ECOLX - Protein predicted: Swiss-Prot protein existence level 4. Recognizes the double-stranded sequence GGWCC and cleaves after G-1. From Escherichia coli.
   3065..3095    -  promoter       lac UV5 promoter: E. coli lac promoter with an "up" mutation
   3110..3131    -  protein_bind   CAP binding site: CAP binding activates transcription in the presence of cAMP. E. coli catabolite activator protein
   3156..3239    -  CDS            lacI (fragment): lac repressor; lacI; The lac repressor binds to the lac operator to inhibit transcription in E. coli. This inhibition can be relieved by adding lactose or isopropyl-β-D-thiogalactopyranoside (IPTG).
   3422..4010    -  rep_origin     ori: high-copy-number ColE1/pMB1/pBR322/pUC origin of replication
   4181..5041    -  CDS            AmpR: β-lactamase; bla; confers resistance to ampicillin, carbenicillin, and related antibiotics
   5042..5146    -  promoter       AmpR promoter: bla
>Addgene plasmid #206812 | pJethlpAmKate2Km | addgene full sequence | sequence record 415182 | Addgene NGS Result
GCCCCTGCAGCCGAATTATATTATTTTTGCCAAATAATTTTTAACAAAAGCTCTGAAGTCTTCTTCATTT
AAATTCTTAGATGATACTTCATCTGGAAAATTGTCCCAATTAGTAGCATCACGCTGTGAGTAAGTTCTAA
ACCATTTTTTTATTGTTGTATTATCTCTAATCTTACTACTCGATGAGTTTTCGGTATTATCTCTATTTTT
AACTTGGAGCAGGTTCCATTCATTGTTTTTTTCATCATAGTGAATAAAATCAACTGCTTTAACACTTGTG
CCTGAACACCATATCCATCCGGCGTAATACGACTCACTATAGGGAGAGCGGCCGCCAGATCTTCCGGATG
GCTCGAGTTTTTCAGCAAGATCATGGCAAACAAACAAGATTTGATCGCTAAAGTAGCAGAAGCTACAGAA
TTGACTAAGAAAGACTCAGCAGCAGCAGTTGAAGCTGTATTTGCAGCAGTAGCTGACTATCTTGCAGCTG
GTGAAAAAGTTCAATTGATCGGTTTTGGTAACTTTGAAGTTCGTGAGCGTGCAGAACGTAAAGGTCGCAA
CCCACAAACTGGTAAAGAAATGACAATTGCAGCTTCTAAAGTACCAGCATTCAAAGCTGGTAAAGCTCTT
AAAGACGCTGTTAAAGGATCCGGATCTGGTGGAGAAGCTGCAGCTAAAGGATCAGAACTTATCAAGGAAA
ATATGCACATGAAATTGTACATGGAAGGAACAGTAAATAATCACCACTTTAAATGTACCTCAGAAGGAGA
AGGAAAACCATATGAAGGTACTCAAACCATGCGTATTAAGGCCGTTGAAGGTGGACCATTGCCTTTTGCC
TTTGATATTCTTGCTACATCTTTTATGTACGGATCAAAGACTTTTATCAATCATACCCAAGGTATCCCAG
ATTTCTTTAAACAGTCATTTCCTGAAGGATTTACATGGGAACGTGTCACAACTTATGAAGATGGTGGAGT
ATTGACAGCAACTCAAGATACATCTTTGCAAGATGGTTGTCTTATCTACAATGTAAAGATCCGTGGAGTT
AATTTTCCAAGTAATGGTCCTGTTATGCAGAAAAAGACCCTTGGATGGGAAGCATCTACCGAAACATTAT
ATCCTGCCGATGGTGGATTGGAAGGTCGTGCTGATATGGCATTGAAACTTGTCGGTGGAGGTCACCTTAT
CTGTAATTTGAAGACCACATACCGTTCTAAAAAGCCAGCTAAGAATCTTAAGATGCCTGGTGTTTACTAC
GTCGATCGTCGTTTAGAACGTATCAAAGAAGCAGATAAGGAAACTTATGTTGAACAGCACGAAGTAGCCG
TCGCACGTTATTGTGATTTGCCTAGTAAATTGGGACACCGTTAATAAGAATTCTATCATAATTGTGGTTT
CAAAATCGGCTCCGTCGATACTATGTTATACGCCAACTTTGAAAACAACTTTGAAAAAGCTGTTTTCTGG
TATTTAAGGTTTTAGAATGCAAGGAACAGTGAATTGGAGTTCGTCTTGTTATAATTAGCTTCTTGGGGTA
TCTTTAAATACTGTAGAAAAGAGGAAGGAAATAATAAATGGCTAAAATGAGAATATCACCGGAATTGAAA
AAACTGATCGAAAAATACCGCTGCGTAAAAGATACGGAAGGAATGTCTCCTGCTAAGGTATATAAGCTGG
TGGGAGAAAATGAAAACCTATATTTAAAAATGACGGACAGCCGGTATAAAGGGACCACCTATGCTGTGGA
ACGGGAAAAGGACATGATGCTATGGCTGGAAGGAAAGCTGCCTGTTCCAAAGGTCCTGCACTTTGAACGG
CATGATGGCTGGAGCAATCTGCTCATGAGTGAGGCCGATGGCGTCCTTTGCTCGGAAGAGTATGAAGATG
AACAAAGCCCTGAAAAGATTATCGAGCTGTATGCGGAGTGCATCAGGCTCTTTCACTCCATCGACATATC
GGATTGTCCCTATACGAATAGCTTAGACAGCCGCTTAGCCGAATTGGATTACTTACTGAATAACGATCTG
GCCGATGTGGATTGCGAAAACTGGGAAGAAGACACTCCATTTAAAGATCCGCGCGAGCTGTATGATTTTT
TAAAGACGGAAAAGCCCGAAGAGGAACTTGTCTTTTCCCACGGCGACCTGGGAGACAGCAACATCTTTGT
GAAAGATGGCAAAGTAAGTGGCTTTATTGATCTTGGGAGAAGCGGCAGGGCGGACAAGTGGTATGACATT
GCCTTCTGCGTCCGGTCGATCAGGGAGGATATCGGGGAAGAACAGTATGTCGAGCTATTTTTTGACTTAC
TGGGGATCAAGCCTGATTGGGAGAAAATAAAATATTATATTTTACTGGATGAATTGTTTTAGTACCTAGA
TTTAGATGTCTAAAAAGCAAAAACAAGATCCAGAAAGGATCTTGTTTTTTCTAGAACTATAGCTAGCAGC
CTATGGAGTTGTAAACTGTACAACACTTTTTATAAGCTCTCTCAATCGAATAGCTACCTGCTCTGCAAAT
TCTAATGAGCACTAGTAGGAGGCATATCAAATGAACTTTAATAAAATTGATTTAGACAATTGGAAGAGAA
AAGAGATATTTAATCATTATTTGAACCAACAAACGACTTTATCTTTCTAGAAGATCTCCTACAATATTCT
CAGCTGCCATGGAAAATCGATGTTCTTCTTTTATTCTCTCAAGATTTTCAGGCTGTATATTAAAACTTAT
ATTAAGAACTATGCTAACCACCTCATCAGGAACCGTTGTAGGTGGCGTGGGTTTTCTTGGCAATCGACTC
TCATGAAAACTACGAGCTAAATATTCAATATGTTCCTCTTGACCAACTTTATTCTGCATTTTTTTTGAAC
GAGGTTTAGAGCAAGCTTCAGGAAACTGAGACAGGAATTTTATTAAAAATTTAAATTTTGAAGAAAGTTC
AGGGTTAATAGCATCCATTTTTTGCTTTGCAAGTTCCTCAGCATTCTTAACAAAAGACGTCTCTTTTGAC
ATGTTTAAAGTTTAAACCTCCTGTGTGAAATTATTATCCGCTCATAATTCCACACATTATACGAGCCGGA
AGCATAAAGTGTAAAGCCTGGGGTGCCTAATGAGTGAGCTAACTCACATTAATTGCGTTGCGCTCACTGC
CAATTGCTTTCCAGTCGGGAAACCTGTCGTGCCAGCTGCATTAATGAATCGGCCAACGCGCGGGGAGAGG
CGGTTTGCGTATTGGGCGCTCTTCCGCTTCCTCGCTCACTGACTCGCTGCGCTCGGTCGTTCGGCTGCGG
CGAGCGGTATCAGCTCACTCAAAGGCGGTAATACGGTTATCCACAGAATCAGGGGATAACGCAGGAAAGA
ACATGTGAGCAAAAGGCCAGCAAAAGGCCAGGAACCGTAAAAAGGCCGCGTTGCTGGCGTTTTTCCATAG
GCTCCGCCCCCCTGACGAGCATCACAAAAATCGACGCTCAAGTCAGAGGTGGCGAAACCCGACAGGACTA
TAAAGATACCAGGCGTTTCCCCCTGGAAGCTCCCTCGTGCGCTCTCCTGTTCCGACCCTGCCGCTTACCG
GATACCTGTCCGCCTTTCTCCCTTCGGGAAGCGTGGCGCTTTCTCATAGCTCACGCTGTAGGTATCTCAG
TTCGGTGTAGGTCGTTCGCTCCAAGCTGGGCTGTGTGCACGAACCCCCCGTTCAGCCCGACCGCTGCGCC
TTATCCGGTAACTATCGTCTTGAGTCCAACCCGGTAAGACACGACTTATCGCCACTGGCAGCAGCCACTG
GTAACAGGATTAGCAGAGCGAGGTATGTAGGCGGTGCTACAGAGTTCTTGAAGTGGTGGCCTAACTACGG
CTACACTAGAAGAACAGTATTTGGTATCTGCGCTCTGCTGAAGCCAGTTACCTTCGGAAAAAGAGTTGGT
AGCTCTTGATCCGGCAAACAAACCACCGCTGGTAGCGGTGGTTTTTTTGTTTGCAAGCAGCAGATTACGC
GCAGAAAAAAAGGATCTCAAGAAGATCCTTTGATCTTTTCTACGGGGTCTGACGCTCAGTGGAACGAAAA
CTCACGTTAAGGGATTTTGGTCATGAGATTATCAAAAAGGATCTTCACCTAGATCCTTTTAAATTAAAAA
TGAAGTTTTAAATCAATCTAAAGTATATATGAGTAAACTTGGTCTGACAGTTACCAATGCTTAATCAGTG
AGGCACCTATCTCAGCGATCTGTCTATTTCGTTCATCCATAGTTGCCTGACTCCCCGTCGTGTAGATAAC
TACGATACGGGAGGGCTTACCATCTGGCCCCAGTGCTGCAATGATACCGCGAGACCCACGCTCACCGGCT
CCAGATTTATCAGCAATAAACCAGCCAGCCGGAAGGGCCGAGCGCAGAAGTGGTCCTGCAACTTTATCCG
CCTCCATCCAGTCTATTAATTGTTGCCGGGAAGCTAGAGTAAGTAGTTCGCCAGTTAATAGTTTGCGCAA
CGTTGTTGCCATTGCTACAGGCATCGTGGTGTCACGCTCGTCGTTTGGTATGGCTTCATTCAGCTCCGGT
TCCCAACGATCAAGGCGAGTTACATGATCCCCCATGTTGTGCAAAAAAGCGGTTAGCTCCTTCGGTCCTC
CGATCGTTGTCAGAAGTAAGTTGGCCGCAGTGTTATCACTCATGGTTATGGCAGCACTGCATAATTCTCT
TACTGTCATGCCATCCGTAAGATGCTTTTCTGTGACTGGTGAGTACTCAACCAAGTCATTCTGAGAATAG
TGTATGCGGCGACCGAGTTGCTCTTGCCCGGCGTCAATACGGGATAATACCGCGCCACATAGCAGAACTT
TAAAAGTGCTCATCATTGGAAAACGTTCTTCGGGGCGAAAACTCTCAAGGATCTTACCGCTGTTGAGATC
CAGTTCGATGTAACCCACTCGTGCACCCAACTGATCTTCAGCATCTTTTACTTTCACCAGCGTTTCTGGG
TGAGCAAAAACAGGAAGGCAAAATGCCGCAAAAAAGGGAATAAGGGCGACACGGAAATGTTGAATACTCA
TACTCTTCCTTTTTCAATATTATTGAAGCATTTATCAGGGTTATTGTCTCATGAGCGGATACATATTTGA
ATGTATTTAGAAAAATAAACAAATAGGGGTTCCGCGCACATTTCCCCGAAAAGTGCCACCTGACGTCTAA
GAAACCATTATTATCATGACATTAACCTATAAAAATAGGCGTATCACGAGGCC
